Addgene plasmid #161007: AL12R
Purpose: (Empty Backbone) PP7-tagged reporter without a promoter
Depositing lab: Krishna Niyogi. Depositing organization: University of California, Berkeley. Publication: Quantitative imaging of RNA polymerase II activity in plants reveals the single-cell basis of tissue-wide transcriptional dynamics. Alamos S, Reimer A, Niyogi KK, Garcia HG. Nat Plants. 2021 Aug;7(8):1037-1049. doi: 10.1038/s41477-021-00976-0. Epub 2021 Aug 9. PubMed 34373604.
Backbone
  Vector backbone: pCambia2300
  Vector type: Plant Expression
  Tag / fusion protein: PP7 and H2B-mScarlet (C terminal on insert)
Growth in bacteria
  Bacterial resistance: Kanamycin, 50 μg/mL
  Growth temperature: 37°C
  Growth strain: DH5alpha
  Copy number: High Copy
Gene/Insert
  Gene/Insert name: None
  Tag / fusion protein: PP7 and H2B-mScarlet (C terminal on insert)
Terms and licenses: Academic/Nonprofit Terms; Industry Terms: Not Available to Industry
Depositor comments: Please visit https://www.biorxiv.org/content/10.1101/2020.08.30.274621v1 for bioRxiv preprint.
How to cite: AL12R was a gift from Krishna Niyogi (Addgene plasmid # 161007 ; http://n2t.net/addgene:161007 ; RRID:Addgene_161007)
