[The description below was written by a language model from this plasmid's Addgene catalogue record and pLannotate feature annotations shown in this document.]
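Description:
AL12R is a 16.2 kb plant binary vector built on the pCambia2300 backbone and deposited as an empty, promoterless reporter backbone for live imaging of transcription in plants. It replicates in E. coli from a high-copy ColE1/pMB1-type origin (with the pBR322 bom site) and in Agrobacterium through the pVS1 oriV, RepA and StaA functions. Bacterial selection is by kanamycin via the aphA-3 gene located outside the T-DNA. Between the nopaline-type left and right border repeats, an enhanced CaMV 35S promoter drives an nptII (NeoR/KanR) cassette ending in the CaMV poly(A) signal, which provides kanamycin selection of transformed plant tissue.

The reporter unit within the T-DNA consists of a firefly luciferase (luc+) fragment followed directly by a β-glucuronidase coding sequence interrupted by the potato ST-LS1 IV2 intron, terminated by the Arabidopsis HSP18.2 terminator. No plant promoter is annotated upstream, consistent with the stated purpose: a promoter of interest would be inserted to drive this long transcript. The catalogue describes the reporter as PP7-tagged. The PP7 stem-loop array is not called in the feature table, though an unannotated stretch lies upstream of the luciferase sequence. Such loops are bound by a fluorescent PP7 coat protein supplied separately, so that nascent RNA appears as a fluorescent spot at the transcribing locus.

A second cassette on the opposite strand encodes an Arabidopsis histone H2B fused to mScarlet, which would serve as a red nuclear marker. Its promoter and terminator are not annotated. Remnants of lacZα, the lac promoter and multiple cloning sites from the parent vector remain. The associated study concerns quantitative single-cell imaging of RNA polymerase II activity in plants.
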