Features (pLannotate 1.2.2; 28 found; start..end, strand, type, name):
    571..595     -  misc_feature   RB T-DNA repeat: right border repeat from nopaline C58 T-DNA
   1190..1885    -  CDS            mScarlet: mScarlet is a basic (constitutively fluorescent) red fluorescent protein published in 2016, derived from synthetic construct. It has moderate acid sensitivity.
   1904..2338    -  CDS            H2B10_ARATH: Experimental evidence at protein level: Swiss-Prot protein existence level 1. Core component of nucleosome. Nucleosomes wrap and compact DNA into chromatin, limiting DNA accessibility to the cellular machineries which require DNA as a template. Histones thereby play a central role in transcription regulation, DNA repair, DNA replication and chromosomal stability. DNA accessibility is regulated via a complex set of post-translational modifications of histones, also called histone code, and nucleosome remodeling. From Arabidopsis thaliana (Mouse-ear cress).
   3067..3221    -  CDS            lacZα (fragment): LacZα fragment of β-galactosidase; lacZ fragment
   3224..3259    -  misc_feature   MCS (fragment): pUC18/19 multiple cloning site
   3260..3289    -  misc_feature   MCS (fragment): pBluescript multiple cloning site
   4727..5835    +  CDS            luciferase (fragment): firefly luciferase; luc+; enhanced luc+ version of the luciferase gene
   5841..6222    +  CDS            GUS (fragment): β-glucuronidase; uidA (or gusA) from E. coli
   6220..6408    +  intron         IV2 intron: modified second intron of the potato ST-LS1 gene (Vancanneyt et al., 1990)
   6409..7835    +  CDS            GUS (fragment): β-glucuronidase; uidA (or gusA) from E. coli
   7837..8084    +  terminator     HSP terminator: efficient transcription terminator from the Arabidopsis thaliana heat shock protein 18.2 gene (Nagaya et al., 2010)
   8302..8322    -  misc_feature   MCS (fragment): pUC18/19 multiple cloning site
   8353..8375    -  protein_bind   lac operator (fragment): The lac repressor binds to the lac operator to inhibit transcription in E. coli. This inhibition can be relieved by adding lactose or isopropyl-β-D-thiogalactopyranoside (IPTG). lac repressor encoded by lacI
   8379..8409    -  promoter       lac promoter: promoter for the E. coli lac operon
   8424..8445    -  protein_bind   CAP binding site: CAP binding activates transcription in the presence of cAMP. E. coli catabolite activator protein
   8458..8546    -  CDS            lacI (fragment): lac repressor; lacI; The lac repressor binds to the lac operator to inhibit transcription in E. coli. This inhibition can be relieved by adding lactose or isopropyl-β-D-thiogalactopyranoside (IPTG).
   8636..9312    +  promoter       CaMV 35S promoter (enhanced): cauliflower mosaic virus 35S promoter with a duplicated enhancer region
   9380..10172   +  CDS            NeoR/KanR (fragment): aminoglycoside phosphotransferase from Tn5; aph(3')-II (or nptII); confers resistance to neomycin, kanamycin, and G418 (Geneticin®)
  10229..10403   +  polyA_signal   CaMV poly(A) signal: cauliflower mosaic virus polyadenylation signal
  10481..10505   -  misc_feature   LB T-DNA repeat: left border repeat from nopaline C58 T-DNA
  10930..11724   +  CDS            KanR: aminoglycoside phosphotransferase; aphA-3; confers resistance to kanamycin
  11811..12399   +  rep_origin     ori: high-copy-number ColE1/pMB1/pBR322/pUC origin of replication
  12585..12725   -  misc_feature   bom: basis of mobility region from pBR322
  12827..12866   -  CDS            rop (fragment): Rop protein, which maintains plasmids at low copy number; rop
  13069..13263   -  rep_origin     pVS1 oriV: origin of replication for the Pseudomonas plasmid pVS1 (Heeb et al., 2000)
  13329..14402   -  CDS            pVS1 RepA: replication protein from the Pseudomonas plasmid pVS1 (Heeb et al., 2000)
  14831..15460   -  CDS            pVS1 StaA: stability protein from the Pseudomonas plasmid pVS1 (Heeb et al., 2000)
  16020..231     -  CDS            Y4CG_SINFN (fragment) (across the origin): Protein inferred from homology: Swiss-Prot protein existence level 3. From Sinorhizobium fredii (strain NBRC 101917 / NGR234).
>Addgene plasmid #161007 | AL12R | addgene full sequence | sequence record 319141 | Addgene NGS Result
CTCGGCAATGTCCAGTAGGTCGCGGGTGCTGCGGGCCAGGCGGTCTAGCCTGGTCACTGTCACAACGTCG
CCAGGGCGTAGGTGGTCAAGCATCCTGGCCAGCTCCGGGCGGTCGCGCCTGGTGCCGGTGATCTTCTCGG
AAAACAGCTTGGTGCAGCCGGCCGCGTGCAGTTCGGCCCGTTGGTTGGTCAAGTCCTGGTCGTCGGTGCT
GACGCGGGCATAGCCCAGCAGGCCAGCGGCGGCGCTCTTGTTCATGGCGTAATGTCTCCGGTTCTAGTCG
CAAGTATTCTACTTTATGCGACTAAAACACGCGACAAGAAAACGCCAGGAAAAGGGCAGGGCGGCAGCCT
GTCGCGTAACTTAGGACTTGTGCGACATGTCGTTTTCAGAAGACGGCTGCACTGAACGTCAGAAGCCGAC
TGCACTATAGCAGCGGAGGGGTTGGATCAAAGTACTTTGATCCCGAGGGGAACCCTGTGGTTGGCATGCA
CATACAAATGGACGAACGGATAAACCTTTTCACGCCCTTTTAAATATCCGATTATTCTAATAAACGCTCT
TTTCTCTTAGGTTTACCCGCCAATATATCCTGTCAAACACTGATACCATGTAGGTGGGGTACCAGACTTG
GGAAAACAGTGAGCCATCAAAATCGTCAGATAATTCAGGGAATATATTGAATGTGGAGATGTGGTAATCA
CACTATTGCACACAAAGAGTGGCAAACAAGCGGCGCCCTTGGTTTGGTATAGTAAGAGACAATTGTTTTG
GACTGTTTGTGTTGCCATATTCACAAAAATACTATTGAGCTATGTATGTTAAACATTATGGTCAATGAGT
AGTAGTGAACATTCAAGTTTTTTTTTTTTTCCACTTCAAGTTTTTCATCTTATTATTATTTTTCGTTGTG
ATGCAGTAGTACGGCCCATCTTCACCAGTAGTATATCAAAGCCGAAACAGATGACAAATTGTTTAACATG
CACTTGGATTATTATTGAGAGTTGAAATACAAAGGCCCGTTACAAGCCCAAACGAAGGTACATAAAAGAA
AAGCAGAAAATGAAAACGAAATCGATAGGGATAAGTTTTTCCAACTGACGGAAACACAAACTACACCAGG
TGAAATAGATCACCTCCCAAGTGCATGAGACACGAACCAACCACTTATCATCAGATCACAAAAAGCCTAC
TTGTACAGCTCGTCCATGCCGCCGGTGGAGTGGCGGCCCTCGGAGCGTTCGTACTGTTCCACCACGGTGT
AGTCCTCGTTGTGGGAGGTGATGTCCAACTTGCGGTCGACGTTGTAGGCGCCGGGCATCTGCACGGGCTT
CTTGGCCTTGTAGGTGGTCTTGAAGTCCGCCAGGTAGCGGCCGCCGTCCTTCAGGCGCAGGGCCATCTTA
ATGTCGCCCTTCAGCACGCCGTCCTCGGGGTACAACCGCTCGGTGGACGCTTCCCAGCCCATTGTCTTCT
TCTGCATTACGGGGCCGTCAGGAGGGAAGTTGGTGCCGCGGAGCTTCACCTTGTAGATCAGGGTGCCGTC
CTCCAGGGAGGTGTCCTGGGTCACGGTCACGGCGCCGCCGTCCTCGAAGTTCATCACGCGCTCCCACTTG
AAGCCCTCGGGGAAGGACTGCTTATAGTAGTCGGGGATGTCGGCGGGGTGCTTGGTGAAGGCCCTGGAGC
CGTACATGAACTGAGGGGACAGGATGTCCCAGGAGAAGGGCAGGGGGCCACCCTTGGTCACCTTCAGCTT
GGCGGTCTGGGTGCCCTCGTAGGGGCGGCCCTCGCCCTCGCCCTCGATCTCGAACTCGTGGCCGTTCATG
GAGCCCTCCATGTGCACCTTGAACCGCATGAACTCCTTGATCACTGCCTCGCCCTTGCTCACCATGAATT
CTCCAGCTCCAGCAGAACTCGTAAACTTCGTAACCGCCTTAGTCCCTTCAGAAACAGCATGTTTCGCCAA
CTCACCGGGCAACACAAGTCTAACCGCAGTCTGAATCTCCCTGGAAGTAATCGTCGGCTTCTTGTTGTAC
CTCGCAAGCTTCGAAGACTCACCAGCAAGCTTCTCAAAGATATCGTTGATGAAACTGTTCATGATTCCCA
TGGCTTTGCTTGAGATTCCGATGTCTGGATGAACTTGCTTCAACACCTTGAAGATGTAGATCTTGTATGT
CTCAACGTTCTTCTTTGATCTCTTCTTCTTCTTGTCTCCGGCGACGGCTGGTTCCTTGGGGAGTTTCTTT
CCGGCTTTTGGTTTCTTCTCTGCCGCTGCTGCTGGTTCGACTGCCGGAGTTTTCTCTGCCGGTTTCTTCT
CCGCTGGTTTCTTATCTGCCTTCGCCATCTGTTAATCAGAAAAACTCAGATTAATCGACAAATTCGATCG
CACAAACTAGAAACTAACACCAGATCTAGATAGAAATCACAAATCGAAGAGTAATTATTCGACAAAACTC
AAATTATTTGAACAAATCGGATGATATCTATGAAACCCTAATCGAGAATTAAGATGATATCTAACGATCA
AACCCAGAAAATCGTCTTCGATCTAAGATTAACAGAATCTAAACCAAAGAACATATACGAAATTGGGATC
GAACGAAAACAAAATCGAAGATTTTGAGAGAATAAGGAACACAGAAATTTACCTTGATCACGGTAGAGAG
AATTGAGAGAAAGTTTTTAAGATTTTGAGAAATTGAAATCTGAATTGTGAAGAAGAAGAGCTCTTTGGGT
ATTGTTTTATAGAAGAAGAAGAAGAAAAGACGAGGACGACTAGGTCACGAGAAAGCTAAGGCGGTGAAGC
AATAGCTAATAATAAAATGACACGTGTATTGAGCGTTGTTTACACGCAAAGTTGTTTTTGGCTAATTGCC
TTATTTTTAGGTTGAGGAAAAGTATTTGTGCTTTGAGTTGATAAACACGACTCGTGTGTGCCGGCTGCAA
CCACTTTGACGCCGTTTATTACTGACTCGTCGACAACCACAATTTCTAACGGTCGTCATAAGATCCAGCC
GGTTTAAACTGAAGGCGGGAAACGACAATCTGATCCAAGCTCAAGCTGCTCTAGCATTCGCCATTCAGGC
TGCGCAACTGTTGGGAAGGGCGATCGGTGCGGGCCTCTTCGCTATTACGCCAGCTGGCGAAAGGGGGATG
TGCTGCAAGGCGATTAAGTTGGGTAACGCCAGGGTTTTCCCAGTCACGACGTTGTAAAACGACGGCCAGT
GCCAAGCTTGCATGCCTGCAGGTCGACTCTAGAGGATCCGATATCGAATTCCTGCAGCCCGGGGGATCCT
ACGGTACTTATTGCCAAGAAAGCACGAGACGATATGGCGTCCGTGCCTCCAGGTCGAATCTTCAAACGAC
GAGAGGATATGGCCTCCGTCGCTCCAGTATTCCAGGGTTCATCAGATCCTACGGTACTTATTGCCAAGAA
AGCACGAGACGATATGGCGTCCGTGCCTCCAGGTCGAATCTTCAAACGACGAGAGGATATGGCCTCCGTC
GCTCCAGTATTCCAGGGTTCATCAGATCCTACGGTACTTATTGCCAAGAAAGCACGAGACGATATGGCGT
CCGTGCCTCCAGGTCGAATCTTCAAACGACGAGAGGATATGGCCTCCGTCGCTCCAGTATTCCAGGGTTC
ATCAGATCCTACGGTACTTATTGCCAAGAAAGCACGAGACGATATGGCGTCCGTGCCTCCAGGTCGAATC
TTCAAACGACGAGAGGATATGGCCTCCGTCGCTCCAGTATTCCAGGGTTCATCAGATCCTACGGTACTTA
TTGCCAAGAAAGCACGAGACGATATGGCGTCCGTGCCTCCAGGTCGAATCTTCAAACGACGAGAGGATAT
GGCCTCCGTCGCTCCAGTATTCCAGGGTTCATCAGATCCTACGGTACTTATTGCCAAGAAAGCACGAGAC
GATATGGCGTCCGTGCCTCCAGGTCGAATCTTCAAACGACGAGAGGATATGGCCTCCGTCGCTCCAGTAT
TCCAGGGTTCATCAGATCCTACGGTACTTATTGCCAAGAAAGCACGAGACGATATGGCGTCCGTGCCTCC
AGGTCGAATCTTCAAACGACGAGAGGATATGGCCTCCGTCGCTCCAGTATTCCAGGGTTCATCAGATCCT
ACGGTACTTATTGCCAAGAAAGCACGAGACGATATGGCGTCCGTGCCTCCAGGTCGAATCTTCAAACGAC
GAGAGGATATGGCCTCCGTCGCTCCAGTATTCCAGGGTTCATCAGATCCTACGGTACTTATTGCCAAGAA
AGCACGAGACGATATGGCGTCCGTGCCTCCAGGTCGAATCTTCAAACGACGAGAGGATATGGCCTCCGTC
GCTCCAGTATTCCAGGGTTCATCAGATCCTACGGTACTTATTGCCAAGAAAGCACGAGACGATATGGCGT
CCGTGCCTCCAGGTCGAATCTTCAAACGACGAGAGGATATGGCCTCCGTCGCTCCAGTATTCCAGGGTTC
ATCAGATCCTACGGTACTTATTGCCAAGAAAGCACGAGACGATATGGCGTCCGTGCCTCCAGGTCGAATC
TTCAAACGACGAGAGGATATGGCCTCCGTCGCTCCAGTATTCCAGGGTTCATCAGATCCTACGGTACTTA
TTGCCAAGAAAGCACGAGACGATATGGCGTCCGTGCCTCCAGGTCGAATCTTCAAACGACGAGAGGATAT
GGCCTCCGTCGCTCCAGTATTCCAGGGTTCATCAGAGTGCCAGAGTCCTTCGATAGGGACAAGACAATTG
CACTGATCATGAACTCCTCTGGATCTACTGGTCTGCCTAAAGGTGTCGCTCTGCCTCATAGAACTGCCTG
CGTGAGATTCTCGCATGCCAGAGATCCTATTTTTGGCAATCAAATCATTCCGGATACTGCGATTTTAAGT
GTTGTTCCATTCCATCACGGTTTTGGAATGTTTACTACACTCGGATATTTGATATGTGGATTTCGAGTCG
TCTTAATGTATAGATTTGAAGAAGAGCTGTTTCTGAGGAGCCTTCAGGATTACAAGATTCAAAGTGCGCT
GCTGGTGCCAACCCTATTCTCCTTCTTCGCCAAAAGCACTCTGATTGACAAATACGATTTATCTAATTTA
CACGAAATTGCTTCTGGTGGCGCTCCCCTCTCTAAGGAAGTCGGGGAAGCGGTTGCCAAGAGGTTCCATC
TGCCAGGTATCAGGCAAGGATATGGGCTCACTGAGACTACATCAGCTATTCTGATTACACCCGAGGGGGA
TGATAAACCGGGCGCGGTCGGTAAAGTTGTTCCATTTTTTGAAGCGAAGGTTGTGGATCTGGATACCGGG
AAAACGCTGGGCGTTAATCAAAGAGGCGAACTGTGTGTGAGAGGTCCTATGATTATGTCCGGTTATGTAA
ACAATCCGGAAGCGACCAACGCCTTGATTGACAAGGATGGATGGCTACATTCTGGAGACATAGCTTACTG
GGACGAAGACGAACACTTCTTCATCGTTGACCGCCTGAAGTCTCTGATTAAGTACAAAGGCTATCAGGTG
GCTCCCGCTGAATTGGAATCCATCTTGCTCCAACACCCCAACATCTTCGACGCAGGTGTCGCAGGTCTTC
CCGACGATGACGCCGGTGAACTTCCCGCCGCCGTTGTTGTTTTGGAGCACGGAAAGACGATGACGGAAAA
AGAGATCGTGGATTACGTCGCCAGTCAAGTAACAACCGCGAAAAAGTTGCGCGGAGGAGTTGTGTTTGTG
GACGAAGTACCGAAAGGTCTTACCGGAAAACTCGACGCAAGAAAAATCAGAGAGATCCTCATAAAGGCCA
AGAAGGGCGGAAAGATCGCCGTGTATGGTCCGTCCTGTAGAAACCCCAACCCGTGAAATCAAAAAACTCG
ACGGCCTGTGGGCATTCAGTCTGGATCGCGAAAACTGTGGAATTGGTCAGCGTTGGTGGGAAAGCGCGTT
ACAAGAAAGCCGGGCAATTGCTGTGCCAGGCAGTTTTAACGATCAGTTCGCCGATGCAGATATTCGTAAT
TATGCGGGCAACGTCTGGTATCAGCGCGAAGTCTTTATACCGAAAGGTTGGGCAGGCCAGCGTATCGTGC
TGCGTTTCGATGCGGTCACTCATTACGGCAAAGTGTGGGTCAATAATCAGGAAGTGATGGAGCATCAGGG
CGGCTATACGCCATTTGAAGCCGATGTCACGCCGTATGTTATTGCCGGGAAAAGTCTACGTAAGTTTCTG
CTTCTACCTTTGATATATATATAATAATTATCATTAATTAGTAGTAATATAATATTTCAAATATTTTTTT
CAAAATAAAAGAATGTAGTATATAGCAATTGCTTTTCTGTAGTTTATAAGTGTGTATATTTTAATTTATA
ACTTTTCTAATATATGACCAAAATTTGTTGATGTGCAGGTATCACCGTTTGTGTGAACAACGAACTGAAC
TGGCAGACTATCCCGCCGGGAATGGTGATTACCGACGAAAACGGCAAGAAAAAGCAGTCTTACTTCCATG
ATTTCTTTAACTATGCCGGAATCCATCGCAGCGTAATGCTCTACACCACGCCGAACACCTGGGTGGACGA
TATCACCGTGGTGACGCATGTCGCGCAAGACTGTAACCACGCGTCTGTTGACTGGCAGGTGGTGGCCAAT
GGTGATGTCAGCGTTGAACTGCGTGATGCGGATCAACAGGTGGTTGCAACTGGACAAGGCACTAGCGGGA
CTTTGCAAGTGGTGAATCCGCACCTCTGGCAACCGGGTGAAGGTTATCTCTATGAACTGTGCGTCACAGC
CAAAAGCCAGACAGAGTGTGATATCTACCCGCTTCGCGTCGGCATCCGGTCAGTGGCAGTGAAGGGCGAA
CAGTTCCTGATTAACCACAAACCGTTCTACTTTACTGGCTTTGGTCGTCATGAAGATGCGGACTTGCGTG
GCAAAGGATTCGATAACGTGCTGATGGTGCACGACCACGCATTAATGGACTGGATTGGGGCCAACTCCTA
CCGTACCTCGCATTACCCTTACGCTGAAGAGATGCTCGACTGGGCAGATGAACATGGCATCGTGGTGATT
GATGAAACTGCTGCTGTCGGCTTTAACCTCTCTTTAGGCATTGGTTTCGAAGCGGGCAACAAGCCGAAAG
AACTGTACAGCGAAGAGGCAGTCAACGGGGAAACTCAGCAAGCGCACTTACAGGCGATTAAAGAGCTGAT
AGCGCGTGACAAAAACCACCCAAGCGTGGTGATGTGGAGTATTGCCAACGAACCGGATACCCGTCCGCAA
GGTGCACGGGAATATTTCGCGCCACTGGCGGAAGCAACGCGTAAACTCGACCCGACGCGTCCGATCACCT
GCGTCAATGTAATGTTCTGCGACGCTCACACCGATACCATCAGCGATCTCTTTGATGTGCTGTGCCTGAA
CCGTTATTACGGATGGTATGTCCAAAGCGGCGATTTGGAAACGGCAGAGAAGGTACTGGAAAAAGAACTT
CTGGCCTGGCAGGAGAAACTGCATCAGCCGATTATCATCACCGAATACGGCGTGGATACGTTAGCCGGGC
TGCACTCAATGTACACCGACATGTGGAGTGAAGAGTATCAGTGTGCATGGCTGGATATGTATCACCGCGT
CTTTGATCGCGTCAGCGCCGTCGTCGGTGAACAGGTATGGAATTTCGCCGATTTTGCGACCTCGCAAGGC
ATATTGCGCGTTGGCGGTAACAAGAAAGGGATCTTCACTCGCGACCGCAAACCGAAGTCGGCGGCTTTTC
TGCTGCAAAAACGCTGGACTGGCATGAACTTCGGTGAAAAACCGCAGCAGGGAGGCAAACAATGAATATG
AAGATGAAGATGAATATTTGGTGTGTCAAATAAAAAGCTTGTGTGCTTAAGTTTGTGTTTTTTTCTTGGC
TTGTTGTGTTATGAATTTGTGGCTTTTTCTAATATTAAATGAATGTAAGATCTCATTATAATGAATAAAC
AAATGTTTCTATAATCCATTGTGAATGTTTTGTTGGATCTCTTCTGCAGCATATAACTACTGTATGTGCT
ATGGTATGGACTATGGAATATGATTAAAGATAAGATGGGCTCATAGAGTAAAACGAGGCGAGGGACCTAT
AAACCTCACTTCATCATGCTATTTCATGATCTATTTTATAAAATAAAGATGTAGAAAAAAGTAAGCGTAA
TAACCGCAAAACAAATGATTTAAAACATGGCACATAATGAGGAGATTAAGTTCGGTTTACGTTTATTTTA
GTACTAATTGTAACGTGAGACTACGTATCGGGAATCGCCTACCGGGTACCGAGCTCGAATTCGTAATCAT
GTCATAGCTGTTTCCTGTGTGAAATTGTTATCCGCTCACAATTCCACACAACATACGAGCCGGAAGCATA
AAGTGTAAAGCCTGGGGTGCCTAATGAGTGAGCTAACTCACATTAATTGCGTTGCGCTCACTGCCCGCTT
TCCAGTCGGGAAACCTGTCGTGCCAGCTGCATTAATGAATCGGCCAACGCGCGGGGAGAGGCGGTTTGCG
TATTGGCTAGAGCAGCTTGCCAACATGGTGGAGCACGACACTCTCGTCTACTCCAAGAATATCAAAGATA
CAGTCTCAGAAGACCAAAGGGCTATTGAGACTTTTCAACAAAGGGTAATATCGGGAAACCTCCTCGGATT
CCATTGCCCAGCTATCTGTCACTTCATCAAAAGGACAGTAGAAAAGGAAGGTGGCACCTACAAATGCCAT
CATTGCGATAAAGGAAAGGCTATCGTTCAAGATGCCTCTGCCGACAGTGGTCCCAAAGATGGACCCCCAC
CCACGAGGAGCATCGTGGAAAAAGAAGACGTTCCAACCACGTCTTCAAAGCAAGTGGATTGATGTGAACA
TGGTGGAGCACGACACTCTCGTCTACTCCAAGAATATCAAAGATACAGTCTCAGAAGACCAAAGGGCTAT
TGAGACTTTTCAACAAAGGGTAATATCGGGAAACCTCCTCGGATTCCATTGCCCAGCTATCTGTCACTTC
ATCAAAAGGACAGTAGAAAAGGAAGGTGGCACCTACAAATGCCATCATTGCGATAAAGGAAAGGCTATCG
TTCAAGATGCCTCTGCCGACAGTGGTCCCAAAGATGGACCCCCACCCACGAGGAGCATCGTGGAAAAAGA
AGACGTTCCAACCACGTCTTCAAAGCAAGTGGATTGATGTGATATCTCCACTGACGTAAGGGATGACGCA
CAATCCCACTATCCTTCGCAAGACCCTTCCTCTATATAAGGAAGTTCATTTCATTTGGAGAGGACACGCT
GAAATCACCAGTCTCTCTCTACAAATCTATCTCTCTCGAGCTTTCGCAGATCTGTCGATCGACCATGGGG
ATTGAACAAGATGGATTGCACGCAGGTTCTCCGGCCGCTTGGGTGGAGAGGCTATTCGGCTATGACTGGG
CACAACAGACAATCGGCTGCTCTGATGCCGCCGTGTTTCGGCTGTCAGCGCAGGGGCGCCCGGTTCTTTT
TGTCAAGACCGACCTGTCCGGTGCCCTGAATGAACTCCAGGACGAGGCAGCGCGGCTATCGTGGCTGGCC
ACGACGGGCGTTCCTTGCGCAGCTGTGCTCGACGTTGTCACTGAAGCGGGAAGGGACTGGCTGCTATTGG
GCGAAGTGCCGGGGCAGGATCTCCTGTCATCTCACCTTGCTCCTGCCGAGAAAGTATCCATCATGGCTGA
TGCAATGCGGCGGCTGCATACGCTTGATCCGGCTACCTGCCCATTCGACCACCAAGCGAAACATCGCATC
GAGCGAGCACGTACTCGGATGGAAGCCGGTCTTGTCGATCAGGATGATCTGGACGAAGAGCATCAGGGGC
TCGCGCCAGCCGAACTGTTCGCCAGGCTCAAGGCGCGCATGCCCGACGGCGAGGATCTCGTCGTGACACA
TGGCGATGCCTGCTTGCCGAATATCATGGTGGAAAATGGCCGCTTTTCTGGATTCATCGACTGTGGCCGG
CTGGGTGTGGCGGACCGCTATCAGGACATAGCGTTGGCTACCCGTGATATTGCTGAAGAGCTTGGCGGCG
AATGGGCTGACCGCTTCCTCGTGCTTTACGGTATCGCCGCTCCCGATTCGCAGCGCATCGCCTTCTATCG
CCTTCTTGACGAGTTCTTCTGAGCGGGACTCTGGGGTTCGGATCGATCCTCTAGCTAGAGTCGATCGACA
AGCTCGAGTTTCTCCATAATAATGTGTGAGTAGTTCCCAGATAAGGGAATTAGGGTTCCTATAGGGTTTC
GCTCATGTGTTGAGCATATAAGAAACCCTTAGTATGTATTTGTATTTGTAAAATACTTCTATCAATAAAA
TTTCTAATTCCTAAAACCAAAATCCAGTACTAAAATCCAGATCCCCCGAATTAATTCGGCGTTAATTCAG
TACATTAAAAACGTCCGCAATGTGTTATTAAGTTGTCTAAGCGTCAATTTGTTTACACCACAATATATCC
TGCCACCAGCCAGCCAACAGCTCCCCGACCGGCAGCTCGGCACAAAATCACCACTCGATACAGGCAGCCC
ATCAGTCCGGGACGGCGTCAGCGGGAGAGCCGTTGTAAGGCGGCAGACTTTGCTCATGTTACCGATGCTA
TTCGGAAGAACGGCAACTAAGCTGCCGGGTTTGAAACACGGATGATCTCGCGGAGGGTAGCATGTTGATT
GTAACGATGACAGAGCGTTGCTGCCTGTGATCACCGCGGTTTCAAAATCGGCTCCGTCGATACTATGTTA
TACGCCAACTTTGAAAACAACTTTGAAAAAGCTGTTTTCTGGTATTTAAGGTTTTAGAATGCAAGGAACA
GTGAATTGGAGTTCGTCTTGTTATAATTAGCTTCTTGGGGTATCTTTAAATACTGTAGAAAAGAGGAAGG
AAATAATAAATGGCTAAAATGAGAATATCACCGGAATTGAAAAAACTGATCGAAAAATACCGCTGCGTAA
AAGATACGGAAGGAATGTCTCCTGCTAAGGTATATAAGCTGGTGGGAGAAAATGAAAACCTATATTTAAA
AATGACGGACAGCCGGTATAAAGGGACCACCTATGATGTGGAACGGGAAAAGGACATGATGCTATGGCTG
GAAGGAAAGCTGCCTGTTCCAAAGGTCCTGCACTTTGAACGGCATGATGGCTGGAGCAATCTGCTCATGA
GTGAGGCCGATGGCGTCCTTTGCTCGGAAGAGTATGAAGATGAACAAAGCCCTGAAAAGATTATCGAGCT
GTATGCGGAGTGCATCAGGCTCTTTCACTCCATCGACATATCGGATTGTCCCTATACGAATAGCTTAGAC
AGCCGCTTAGCCGAATTGGATTACTTACTGAATAACGATCTGGCCGATGTGGATTGCGAAAACTGGGAAG
AAGACACTCCATTTAAAGATCCGCGCGAGCTGTATGATTTTTTAAAGACGGAAAAGCCCGAAGAGGAACT
TGTCTTTTCCCACGGCGACCTGGGAGACAGCAACATCTTTGTGAAAGATGGCAAAGTAAGTGGCTTTATT
GATCTTGGGAGAAGCGGCAGGGCGGACAAGTGGTATGACATTGCCTTCTGCGTCCGGTCGATCAGGGAGG
ATATCGGGGAAGAACAGTATGTCGAGCTATTTTTTGACTTACTGGGGATCAAGCCTGATTGGGAGAAAAT
AAAATATTATATTTTACTGGATGAATTGTTTTAGTACCTAGAATGCATGACCAAAATCCCTTAACGTGAG
TTTTCGTTCCACTGAGCGTCAGACCCCGTAGAAAAGATCAAAGGATCTTCTTGAGATCCTTTTTTTCTGC
GCGTAATCTGCTGCTTGCAAACAAAAAAACCACCGCTACCAGCGGTGGTTTGTTTGCCGGATCAAGAGCT
ACCAACTCTTTTTCCGAAGGTAACTGGCTTCAGCAGAGCGCAGATACCAAATACTGTCCTTCTAGTGTAG
CCGTAGTTAGGCCACCACTTCAAGAACTCTGTAGCACCGCCTACATACCTCGCTCTGCTAATCCTGTTAC
CAGTGGCTGCTGCCAGTGGCGATAAGTCGTGTCTTACCGGGTTGGACTCAAGACGATAGTTACCGGATAA
GGCGCAGCGGTCGGGCTGAACGGGGGGTTCGTGCACACAGCCCAGCTTGGAGCGAACGACCTACACCGAA
CTGAGATACCTACAGCGTGAGCTATGAGAAAGCGCCACGCTTCCCGAAGGGAGAAAGGCGGACAGGTATC
CGGTAAGCGGCAGGGTCGGAACAGGAGAGCGCACGAGGGAGCTTCCAGGGGGAAACGCCTGGTATCTTTA
TAGTCCTGTCGGGTTTCGCCACCTCTGACTTGAGCGTCGATTTTTGTGATGCTCGTCAGGGGGGCGGAGC
CTATGGAAAAACGCCAGCAACGCGGCCTTTTTACGGTTCCTGGCCTTTTGCTGGCCTTTTGCTCACATGT
TCTTTCCTGCGTTATCCCCTGATTCTGTGGATAACCGTATTACCGCCTTTGAGTGAGCTGATACCGCTCG
CCGCAGCCGAACGACCGAGCGCAGCGAGTCAGTGAGCGAGGAAGCGGAAGAGCGCCTGATGCGGTATTTT
CTCCTTACGCATCTGTGCGGTATTTCACACCGCATATGGTGCACTCTCAGTACAATCTGCTCTGATGCCG
CATAGTTAAGCCAGTATACACTCCGCTATCGCTACGTGACTGGGTCATGGCTGCGCCCCGACACCCGCCA
ACACCCGCTGACGCGCCCTGACGGGCTTGTCTGCTCCCGGCATCCGCTTACAGACAAGCTGTGACCGTCT
CCGGGAGCTGCATGTGTCAGAGGTTTTCACCGTCATCACCGAAACGCGCGAGGCAGGGTGCCTTGATGTG
GGCGCCGGCGGTCGAGTGGCGACGGCGCGGCTTGTCCGCGCCCTGGTAGATTGCCTGGCCGTAGGCCAGC
CATTTTTGAGCGGCCAGCGGCCGCGATAGGCCGACGCGAAGCGGCGGGGCGTAGGGAGCGCAGCGACCGA
AGGGTAGGCGCTTTTTGCAGCTCTTCGGCTGTGCGCTGGCCAGACAGTTATGCACAGGCCAGGCGGGTTT
TAAGAGTTTTAATAAGTTTTAAAGAGTTTTAGGCGGAAAAATCGCCTTTTTTCTCTTTTATATCAGTCAC
TTACATGTGTGACCGGTTCCCAATGTACGGCTTTGGGTTCCCAATGTACGGGTTCCGGTTCCCAATGTAC
GGCTTTGGGTTCCCAATGTACGTGCTATCCACAGGAAAGAGACCTTTTCGACCTTTTTCCCCTGCTAGGG
CAATTTGCCCTAGCATCTGCTCCGTACATTAGGAACCGGCGGATGCTTCGCCCTCGATCAGGTTGCGGTA
GCGCATGACTAGGATCGGGCCAGCCTGCCCCGCCTCCTCCTTCAAATCGTACTCCGGCAGGTCATTTGAC
CCGATCAGCTTGCGCACGGTGAAACAGAACTTCTTGAACTCTCCGGCGCTGCCACTGCGTTCGTAGATCG
TCTTGAACAACCATCTGGCTTCTGCCTTGCCTGCGGCGCGGCGTGCCAGGCGGTAGAGAAAACGGCCGAT
GCCGGGATCGATCAAAAAGTAATCGGGGTGAACCGTCAGCACGTCCGGGTTCTTGCCTTCTGTGATCTCG
CGGTACATCCAATCAGCTAGCTCGATCTCGATGTACTCCGGCCGCCCGGTTTCGCTCTTTACGATCTTGT
AGCGGCTAATCAAGGCTTCACCCTCGGATACCGTCACCAGGCGGCCGTTCTTGGCCTTCTTCGTACGCTG
CATGGCAACGTGCGTGGTGTTTAACCGAATGCAGGTTTCTACCAGGTCGTCTTTCTGCTTTCCGCCATCG
GCTCGCCGGCAGAACTTGAGTACGTCCGCAACGTGTGGACGGAACACGCGGCCGGGCTTGTCTCCCTTCC
CTTCCCGGTATCGGTTCATGGATTCGGTTAGATGGGAAACCGCCATCAGTACCAGGTCGTAATCCCACAC
ACTGGCCATGCCGGCCGGCCCTGCGGAAACCTCTACGTGCCCGTCTGGAAGCTCGTAGCGGATCACCTCG
CCAGCTCGTCGGTCACGCTTCGACAGACGGAAAACGGCCACGTCCATGATGCTGCGACTATCGCGGGTGC
CCACGTCATAGAGCATCGGAACGAAAAAATCTGGTTGCTCGTCGCCCTTGGGCGGCTTCCTAATCGACGG
CGCACCGGCTGCCGGCGGTTGCCGGGATTCTTTGCGGATTCGATCAGCGGCCGCTTGCCACGATTCACCG
GGGCGTGCTTCTGCCTCGATGCGTTGCCGCTGGGCGGCCTGCGCGGCCTTCAACTTCTCCACCAGGTCAT
CACCCAGCGCCGCGCCGATTTGTACCGGGCCGGATGGTTTGCGACCGCTCACGCCGATTCCTCGGGCTTG
GGGGTTCCAGTGCCATTGCAGGGCCGGCAGGCAACCCAGCCGCTTACGCCTGGCCAACCGCCCGTTCCTC
CACACATGGGGCATTCCACGGCGTCGGTGCCTGGTTGTTCTTGATTTTCCATGCCGCCTCCTTTAGCCGC
TAAAATTCATCTACTCATTTATTCATTTGCTCATTTACTCTGGTAGCTGCGCGATGTATTCAGATAGCAG
CTCGGTAATGGTCTTGCCTTGGCGTACCGCGTACATCTTCAGCTTGGTGTGATCCTCCGCCGGCAACTGA
AAGTTGACCCGCTTCATGGCTGGCGTGTCTGCCAGGCTGGCCAACGTTGCAGCCTTGCTGCTGCGTGCGC
TCGGACGGCCGGCACTTAGCGTGTTTGTGCTTTTGCTCATTTTCTCTTTACCTCATTAACTCAAATGAGT
TTTGATTTAATTTCAGCGGCCAGCGCCTGGACCTCGCGGGCAGCGTCGCCCTCGGGTTCTGATTCAAGAA
CGGTTGTGCCGGCGGCGGCAGTGCCTGGGTAGCTCACGCGCTGCGTGATACGGGACTCAAGAATGGGCAG
CTCGTACCCGGCCAGCGCCTCGGCAACCTCACCGCCGATGCGCGTGCCTTTGATCGCCCGCGACACGACA
AAGGCCGCTTGTAGCCTTCCATCCGTGACCTCAATGCGCTGCTTAACCAGCTCCACCAGGTCGGCGGTGG
CCCATATGTCGTAAGGGCTTGGCTGCACCGGAATCAGCACGAAGTCGGCTGCCTTGATCGCGGACACAGC
CAAGTCCGCCGCCTGGGGCGCTCCGTCGATCACTACGAAGTCGCGCCGGCCGATGGCCTTCACGTCGCGG
TCAATCGTCGGGCGGTCGATGCCGACAACGGTTAGCGGTTGATCTTCCCGCACGGCCGCCCAATCGCGGG
CACTGCCCTGGGGATCGGAATCGACTAACAGAACATCGGCCCCGGCGAGTTGCAGGGCGCGGGCTAGATG
GGTTGCGATGGTCGTCTTGCCTGACCCGCCTTTCTGGTTAAGTACAGCGATAACCTTCATGCGTTCCCCT
TGCGTATTTGTTTATTTACTCATCGCATCATATACGCAGCGACCGCATGACGCAAGCTGTTTTACTCAAA
TACACATCACCTTTTTAGACGGCGGCGCTCGGTTTCTTCAGCGGCCAAGCTGGCCGGCCAGGCCGCCAGC
TTGGCATCAGACAAACCGGCCAGGATTTCATGCAGCCGCACGGTTGAGACGTGCGCGGGCGGCTCGAACA
CGTACCCGGCCGCGATCATCTCCGCCTCGATCTCTTCGGTAATGAAAAACGGTTCGTCCTGGCCGTCCTG
GTGCGGTTTCATGCTTGTTCCTCTTGGCGTTCATTCTCGGCGGCCGCCAGGGCGTCGGCCTCGGTCAATG
CGTCCTCACGGAAGGCACCGCGCCGCCTGGCCTCGGTGGGCGTCACTTCCTCGCTGCGCTCAAGTGCGCG
GTACAGGGTCGAGCGATGCACGCCAAGCAGTGCAGCCGCCTCTTTCACGGTGCGGCCTTCCTGGTCGATC
AGCTCGCGGGCGTGCGCGATCTGTGCCGGGGTGAGGGTAGGGCGGGGGCCAAACTTCACGCCTCGGGCCT
TGGCGGCCTCGCGCCCGCTCCGGGTGCGGTCGATGATTAGGGAACGCTCGAACTCGGCAATGCCGGCGAA
CACGGTCAACACCATGCGGCCGGCCGGCGTGGTGGTGTCGGCCCACGGCTCTGCCAGGCTACGCAGGCCC
GCGCCGGCCTCCTGGATGCG
